Addgene plasmid #16578: pSin-EF2-Nanog-Pur
Depositing lab: James Thomson. Depositing organization: University of Wisconsin, Madison. Publication: Induced pluripotent stem cell lines derived from human somatic cells. Yu J, Vodyanik MA, Smuga-Otto K, Antosiewicz-Bourget J, Frane JL, Tian S, Nie J, Jonsdottir GA, Ruotti V, Stewart R, Slukvin II, Thomson JA. Science. 2007 Dec 21. 318(5858):1917-20. 10.1126/science.1151526 PubMed 18029452.
Backbone
  Vector backbone: pSin4-EF2-IRES-Pur
  Backbone size w/o insert (bp): 7500
  Vector type: Mammalian Expression, Lentiviral
  Selectable markers: Puromycin
Growth in bacteria
  Bacterial resistance: Ampicillin, 100 μg/mL
  Growth temperature: 37°C
  Growth strain: Stbl3
  Copy number: High Copy
Gene/Insert
  Gene/Insert name: Homo sapiens Nanog homeobox (alt name: NANOG)
  Species: H. sapiens (human)
  Insert size (bp): 900
  GenBank ID: NM_024865
  Entrez Gene: NANOG
  Cloning method: Restriction Enzyme; 5′ cloning site SpeI (not destroyed); 3′ cloning site EcoRI (not destroyed)
  Sequencing primers: 5′ EF-1a Forward; 3′ n/a
Resource information
  A portion of this plasmid was derived from a plasmid made by: SINF-EF-G (from Dr. Robert Hawley, George Washington University) was modified to make the lentiviral backbone.
Terms and licenses: Academic/Nonprofit Terms; Industry Terms: Not Available to Industry
Depositor comments: The psPAX2 packaging plasmid and pMD2.G envelope plasmid can be used with this vector.
How to cite: pSin-EF2-Nanog-Pur was a gift from James Thomson (Addgene plasmid # 16578 ; http://n2t.net/addgene:16578 ; RRID:Addgene_16578)
