[The description below was written by a language model from this plasmid's Addgene catalogue record and pLannotate feature annotations shown in this document.]
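Description:
pSin-EF2-Nanog-Pur is an HIV-1-based, self-inactivating lentiviral transfer plasmid for constitutive expression of human NANOG in mammalian cells. It was built on the pSin4-EF2-IRES-Pur backbone, which the record says was derived by modifying the SINF-EF-G vector. In bacteria it is maintained through a high-copy ColE1/pUC-type origin and selected with ampicillin via β-lactamase. The sequence record is about 8.5 kb, consistent with a roughly 7.5 kb backbone carrying an insert of about 0.9 kb.

The viral portion runs from a truncated 5' LTR to a ΔU3 3' LTR, whose deletion is copied to both ends of the provirus during reverse transcription and silences LTR-driven transcription after integration. Between the LTRs lie the Ψ packaging signal with an adjoining gag fragment, the Rev response element for Rev-dependent nuclear export of the genomic RNA, and the cPPT/CTS, which generally improves transduction efficiency. Short nef, rev and SV40 fragments in the annotation appear to be residual viral or vector sequence rather than functional genes. A bGH polyadenylation signal lies downstream of the 3' LTR.

The internal cassette uses the human EF-1α promoter to drive a bicistronic transcript. The NANOG coding sequence, cloned between SpeI and EcoRI sites, is followed by an EMCV IRES and the puromycin N-acetyltransferase gene, so puromycin selection enriches for cells that also express NANOG. No epitope tag or fluorescent reporter is annotated. Because the plasmid lacks the viral structural and envelope genes, particles must be made with separate helper plasmids, and the depositor notes compatibility with psPAX2 and pMD2.G. The associated publication describes the derivation of induced pluripotent stem cell lines from human somatic cells, which indicates its use for delivering NANOG as a reprogramming factor.
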