Features (pLannotate 1.2.2; 20 found; start..end, strand, type, name):
    116..445     +  CDS            nef (fragment): NEF_HV1BR - Experimental evidence at protein level: Swiss-Prot protein existence level 1. Extracellular Nef protein targets CD4(+) T-lymphocytes for apoptosis by interacting with CXCR4 surface receptors (PubMed:14990729). From Human immunodeficiency virus type 1 group M subtype B (isolate BRU/LAI) (HIV-1).
    493..750     +  LTR            5' LTR (truncated): truncated 5' long terminal repeat (LTR) from HIV-1
    797..922     +  misc_feature   HIV-1 Ψ: packaging signal of human immunodeficiency virus type 1
    906..1269    +  CDS            HIV-1 gag (fragment): gag protein from human immunodeficiency virus 1; gag
   1415..1648    +  misc_feature   RRE: The Rev response element (RRE) of HIV-1 allows for Rev-dependent mRNA export from the nucleus to the cytoplasm.
   2025..2125    +  CDS            Rev (fragment): human immunodeficiency virus 1 (HIV-1) Rev protein; rev; enhances nuclear export of unspliced and incompletely spliced viral mRNAs
   2164..2281    +  misc_feature   cPPT/CTS: central polypurine tract and central termination sequence of HIV-1
   2336..2402    +  CDS            small t antigen (fragment): SV40 (simian virus 40) small t antigen
   2409..3587    +  promoter       EF-1α promoter: strong constitutive promoter for human elongation factor EF-1α
   3615..4529    +  CDS            NANOG: NANOG_HUMAN - Experimental evidence at protein level: Swiss-Prot protein existence level 1. Transcription regulator involved in inner cell mass and embryonic stem (ES) cells proliferation and self-renewal. Imposes pluripotency on ES cells and prevents their differentiation towards extraembryonic endoderm and trophectoderm lineages. Blocks bone morphogenetic protein-induced mesoderm differentiation of ES cells by physically interacting with SMAD1 and interfering with the recruitment of coactivators to the active SMAD transcriptional complexes. Acts as a transcriptional activator or repressor. B
   4542..4584    -  misc_feature   MCS (fragment): multiple cloning site
   4734..5196    +  misc_feature   IRES: internal ribosome entry site (IRES) of the encephalomyocarditis virus (EMCV)
   5229..5828    +  CDS            PuroR: puromycin N-acetyltransferase; pac from Streptomyces; confers resistance to puromycin
   5835..6029    +  CDS            nef (fragment): NEF_HV1Z2 - Experimental evidence at protein level: Swiss-Prot protein existence level 1. Extracellular Nef protein targets CD4(+) T-lymphocytes for apoptosis by interacting with CXCR4 surface receptors. From Human immunodeficiency virus type 1 group M subtype D (isolate Z2/CDC-Z34) (HIV-1).
   6031..6264    +  LTR            3' LTR (ΔU3): self-inactivating 3' long terminal repeat (LTR) from HIV-1
   6421..6645    +  polyA_signal   bGH poly(A) signal: bovine growth hormone polyadenylation signal
   6649..6670    +  promoter       SV40 promoter (fragment): SV40 enhancer and early promoter
   6741..6845    +  promoter       AmpR promoter: bla
   6846..7706    +  CDS            AmpR: β-lactamase; bla; confers resistance to ampicillin, carbenicillin, and related antibiotics
   7877..8465    +  rep_origin     ori: high-copy-number ColE1/pMB1/pBR322/pUC origin of replication
>Addgene plasmid #16578 | pSin-EF2-Nanog-Pur | depositor full sequence | sequence record 8516 | Author sequence
CGGACCGCCACTGCCAATTACCTGTGGTTTCATTTACTCTAAACCTGTGATTCCTCTGAATTATTTTCAT
TTTAAAGAAATTGTATTTGTTAAATATGTACTACAAACTTAGTAGTTGGAAGGGCTAATTCACTCCCAAA
GAAGACAAGATATCCTTGATCTGTGGATCTACCACACACAAGGCTACTTCCCTGATTAGCAGAACTACAC
ACCAGGGCCAGGGGTCAGATATCCACTGACCTTTGGATGGTGCTACAAGCTAGTACCAGTTGAGCCAGAT
AAGGTAGAAGAGGCCAATAAAGGAGAGAACACCAGCTTGTTACACCCTGTGAGCCTGCATGGGATGGATG
ACCCGGAGAGAGAAGTGTTAGAGTGGAGGTTTGACAGCCGCCTAGCATTTCATCACGTGGCCCGAGAGCT
GCATCCGGAGTACTTCAAGAACTGCTGATATCGAGCTTGCTACAAGGGACTTTCCGCTGGGGACTTTCCA
GGGAGGCGTGGCCTGGGCGGGACTGGGGAGTGGCGAGCCCTCAGATCCTGCATATAAGCAGCTGCTTTTT
GCCTGTACTGGGTCTCTCTGGTTAGACCAGATCTGAGCCTGGGAGCTCTCTGGCTAACTAGGGAACCCAC
TGCTTAAGCCTCAATAAAGCTTGCCTTGAGTGCTTCAAGTAGTGTGTGCCCGTCTGTTGTGTGACTCTGG
TAACTAGAGATCCCTCAGACCCTTTTAGTCAGTGTGGAAAATCTCTAGCAGTGGCGCCCGAACAGGGACT
TGAAAGCGAAAGGGAAACCAGAGGAGCTCTCTCGACGCAGGACTCGGCTTGCTGAAGCGCGCACGGCAAG
AGGCGAGGGGCGGCGACTGGTGAGTACGCCAAAAATTTTGACTAGCGGAGGCTAGAAGGAGAGAGATGGG
TGCGAGAGCGTCAGTATTAAGCGGGGGAGAATTAGATCGCGATGGGAAAAAATTCGGTTAAGGCCAGGGG
GAAAGAAAAAATATAAATTAAAACATATAGTATGGGCAAGCAGGGAGCTAGAACGATTCGCAGTTAATCC
TGGCCTGTTAGAAACATCAGAAGGCTGTAGACAAATACTGGGACAGCTACAACCATCCCTTCAGACAGGA
TCAGAAGAACTTAGATCATTATATAATACAGTAGCAACCCTCTATTGTGTGCATCAAAGGATAGAGATAA
AAGACACCAAGGAAGCTTTAGACAAGATAGAGGAAGAGCAAAACAAAAGTAAGACCACCGCACAGCAAGC
GGCCGCTGATCTTCAGACCTGGAGGAGGAGATATGAGGGACAATTGGAGAAGTGAATTATATAAATATAA
AGTAGTAAAAATTGAACCATTAGGAGTAGCACCCACCAAGGCAAAGAGAAGAGTGGTGCAGAGAGAAAAA
AGAGCAGTGGGAATAGGAGCTTTGTTCCTTGGGTTCTTGGGAGCAGCAGGAAGCACTATGGGCGCAGCGT
CAATGACGCTGACGGTACAGGCCAGACAATTATTGTCTGGTATAGTGCAGCAGCAGAACAATTTGCTGAG
GGCTATTGAGGCGCAACAGCATCTGTTGCAACTCACAGTCTGGGGCATCAAGCAGCTCCAGGCAAGAATC
CTGGCTGTGGAAAGATACCTAAAGGATCAACAGCTCCTGGGGATTTGGGGTTGCTCTGGAAAACTCATTT
GCACCACTGCTGTGCCTTGGAATGCTAGTTGGAGTAATAAATCTCTGGAACAGATTTGGAATCACACGAC
CTGGATGGAGTGGGACAGAGAAATTAACAATTACACAAGCTTAATACACTCCTTAATTGAAGAATCGCAA
AACCAGCAAGAAAAGAATGAACAAGAATTATTGGAATTAGATAAATGGGCAAGTTTGTGGAATTGGTTTA
ACATAACAAATTGGCTGTGGTATATAAAATTATTCATAATGATAGTAGGAGGCTTGGTAGGTTTAAGAAT
AGTTTTTGCTGTACTTTCTATAGTGAATAGAGTTAGGCAGGGATATTCACCATTATCGTTTCAGACCCAC
CTCCCAACCCCGAGGGGACCCGACAGGCCCGAAGGAATAGAAGAAGAAGGTGGAGAGAGAGACAGAGACA
GATCCATTCGATTAGTGAACGGATCTCGACGGTATCGCCACAAATGGCAGTATTCATCCACAATTTTAAA
AGAAAGGGGGGGATTGGGGGGTACAGTGCAGGGGAAAGAATAGTAGACATAATAGCAACAGACATACAAA
CTAAAGAATTACAAAAACAAATTACAAAAATTCAAAATTTTCGGGTTTATTACAGGGACAGCAGAGATCC
ACTTTGGTCGATAAGCTTTGCAAAGATGGATAAAGTTTTAAACAGAGAGGAATCTTTGCAGCTAATGGAC
CTTCTAGGTCTTGAAAGGAGTGGGAATTGGCTCCGGTGCCCGTCAGTGGGCAGAGCGCACATCGCCCACA
GTCCCCGAGAAGTTGGGGGGAGGGGTCGGCAATTGAACCGGTGCCTAGAGAAGGTGGCGCGGGGTAAACT
GGGAAAGTGATGTCGTGTACTGGCTCCGCCTTTTTCCCGAGGGTGGGGGAGAACCGTATATAAGTGCAGT
AGTCGCCGTGAACGTTCTTTTTCGCAACGGGTTTGCCGCCAGAACACAGGTAAGTGCCGTGTGTGGTTCC
CGCGGGCCTGGCCTCTTTACGGGTTATGGCCCTTGCGTGCCTTGAATTACTTCCACCTGGCTGCAGTACG
TGATTCTTGATCCCGAGCTTCGGGTTGGAAGTGGGTGGGAGAGTTCGAGGCCTTGCGCTTAAGGAGCCCC
TTCGCCTCGTGCTTGAGTTGAGGCCTGGCCTGGGCGCTGGGGCCGCCGCGTGCGAATCTGGTGGCACCTT
CGCGCCTGTCTCGCTGCTTTCGATAAGTCTCTAGCCATTTAAAATTTTTGATGACCTGCTGCGACGCTTT
TTTTCTGGCAAGATAGTCTTGTAAATGCGGGCCAAGATCTGCACACTGGTATTTCGGTTTTTGGGGCCGC
GGGCGGCGACGGGGCCCGTGCGTCCCAGCGCACATGTTCGGCGAGGCGGGGCCTGCGAGCGCGGCCACCG
AGAATCGGACGGGGGTAGTCTCAAGCTGGCCGGCCTGCTCTGGTGCCTGGCCTCGCGCCGCCGTGTATCG
CCCCGCCCTGGGCGGCAAGGCTGGCCCGGTCGGCACCAGTTGCGTGAGCGGAAAGATGGCCGCTTCCCGG
CCCTGCTGCAGGGAGCTCAAAATGGAGGACGCGGCGCTCGGGAGAGCGGGCGGGTGAGTCACCCACACAA
AGGAAAAGGGCCTTTCCGTCCTCAGCCGTCGCTTCATGTGACTCCACGGAGTACCGGGCGCCGTCCAGGC
ACCTCGATTAGTTCTCGAGCTTTTGGAGTACGTCGTCTTTAGGTTGGGGGGAGGGGTTTTATGCGATGGA
GTTTCCCCACACTGAGTGGGTGGAGACTGAAGTTAGGCCAGCTTGGCACTTGATGTAATTCTCCTTGGAA
TTTGCCCTTTTTGAGTTTGGATCTTGGTTCATTCTCAAGCCTCAGACAGTGGTTCAAAGTTTTTTTCTTC
CATTTCAGGTGTCGTGAGGAATTGATCCTTCGAACTAGTGATTCATGAGTGTGGATCCAGCTTGTCCCCA
AAGCTTGCCTTGCTTTGAAGCATCCGACTGTAAAGAATCTTCACCTATGCCTGTGATTTGTGGGCCTGAA
GAAAACTATCCATCCTTGCAAATGTCTTCTGCTGAGATGCCTCACACGGAGACTGTCTCTCCTCTTCCTT
CCTCCATGGATCTGCTTATTCAGGACAGCCCTGATTCTTCCACCAGTCCCAAAGGCAAACAACCCACTTC
TGCAGAGAAGAGTGTCGCAAAAAAGGAAGACAAGGTCCCGGTCAAGAAACAGAAGACCAGAACTGTGTTC
TCTTCCACCCAGCTGTGTGTACTCAATGATAGATTTCAGAGACAGAAATACCTCAGCCTCCAGCAGATGC
AAGAACTCTCCAACATCCTGAACCTCAGCTACAAACAGGTGAAGACCTGGTTCCAGAACCAGAGAATGAA
ATCTAAGAGGTGGCAGAAAAACAACTGGCCGAAGAATAGCAATGGTGTGACGCAGAAGGCCTCAGCACCT
ACCTACCCCAGCCTTTACTCTTCCTACCACCAGGGATGCCTGGTGAACCCGACTGGGAACCTTCCAATGT
GGAGCAACCAGACCTGGAACAATTCAACCTGGAGCAACCAGACCCAGAACATCCAGTCCTGGAGCAACCA
CTCCTGGAACACTCAGACCTGGTGCACCCAATCCTGGAACAATCAGGCCTGGAACAGTCCCTTCTATAAC
TGTGGAGAGGAATCTCTGCAGTCCTGCATGCAGTTCCAGCCAAATTCTCCTGCCAGTGACTTGGAGGCTG
CCTTGGAAGCTGCTGGGGAAGGCCTTAATGTAATACAGCAGACCACTAGGTATTTTAGTACTCCACAAAC
CATGGATTTATTCCTAAACTACTCCATGAACATGCAACCTGAAGACGTGTGAAGATGAATCGAATTCGAA
GCTTGAGCTCGAGATCTGAGTCCGGTAGCGCTAGTTCGAAGGATCCGCATGCATCTAGGGCGGCCAATTC
CGCCCCTCTCCCTCCCCCCCCCCTAACGTTACTGGCCGAAGCCGCTTGGAATAAGGCCGGTGTGCGTTTG
TCTATATGTGATTTTCCACCATATTGCCGTCTTTTGGCAATGTGAGGGCCCGGAAACCTGGCCCTGTCTT
CTTGACGAGCATTCCTAGGGGTCTTTCCCCTCTCGCCAAAGGAATGCAAGGTCTGTTGAATGTCGTGAAG
GAAGCAGTTCCTCTGGAAGCTTCTTGAAGACAAACAACGTCTGTAGCGACCCTTTGCAGGCAGCGGAACC
CCCCACCTGGCGACAGGTGCCTCTGCGGCCAAAAGCCACGTGTATAAGATACACCTGCAAAGGCGGCACA
ACCCCAGTGCCACGTTGTGAGTTGGATAGTTGTGGAAAGAGTCAAATGGCTCTCCTCAAGCGTATTCAAC
AAGGGGCTGAAGGATGCCCAGAAGGTACCCCATTGTATGGGATCTGATCTGGGGCCTCGGTGCACATGCT
TTACATGTGTTTAGTCGAGGTTAAAAAAACGTCTAGGCCCCCCGAACCACGGGGACGTGGTTTTCCTTTG
AAAAACACGATGATAAGCTTGCCACAACCCACAAGGAGACGACCTTCCATGACCGAGTACAAGCCCACGG
TGCGCCTCGCCACCCGCGACGACGTCCCCCGGGCCGTACGCACCCTCGCCGCCGCGTTCGCCGACTACCC
CGCCACGCGCCACACCGTCGACCCGGACCGCCACATCGAGCGGGTCACCGAGCTGCAAGAACTCTTCCTC
ACGCGCGTCGGGCTCGACATCGGCAAGGTGTGGGTCGCGGACGACGGCGCCGCGGTGGCGGTCTGGACCA
CGCCGGAGAGCGTCGAAGCGGGGGCGGTGTTCGCCGAGATCGGCCCGCGCATGGCCGAGTTGAGCGGTTC
CCGGCTGGCCGCGCAGCAACAGATGGAAGGCCTCCTGGCGCCGCACCGGCCCAAGGAGCCCGCGTGGTTC
CTGGCCACCGTCGGCGTCTCGCCCGACCACCAGGGCAAGGGTCTGGGCAGCGCCGTCGTGCTCCCCGGAG
TGGAGGCGGCCGAGCGCGCCGGGGTGCCCGCCTTCCTGGAGACCTCCGCGCCCCGCAACCTCCCCTTCTA
CGAGCGGCTCGGCTTCACCGTCACCGCCGACGTCGAGTGCCCGAAGGACCGCGCGACCTGGTGCATGACC
CGCAAGCCCGGTGCCTGATAATAGGCGGCCGCTCGAGACCTAGAAAAACATGGAGCAATCACAAGTAGCA
ATACAGCAGCTACCAATGCTGATTGTGCCTGGCTAGAAGCACAAGAGGAGGAGGAGGTGGGTTTTCCAGT
CACACCTCAGGTACCTTTAAGACCAATGACTTACAAGGCAGCTGTAGATCTTAGCCACTTTTTAAAAGAA
AAGGGGGGACTGGAAGGGCTAATTCACTCCCAACGAAGACAAGATCTGCTTTTTGCTTGTACTGGGTCTC
TCTGGTTAGACCAGATCTGAGCCTGGGAGCTCTCTGGCTAACTAGGGAACCCACTGCTTAAGCCTCAATA
AAGCTTGCCTTGAGTGCTTCAAGTAGTGTGTGCCCGTCTGTTGTGTGACTCTGGTAACTAGAGATCCCTC
AGACCCTTTTAGTCAGTGTGGAAAATCTCTAGCAGTAGTAGTTCATGTCATCTTATTATTCAGTATTTAT
AACTTGCAAAGAAATGAATATCAGAGAGTGAGAGGCCTTGACATTATAATAGATTTAGCAGGAATTGAAC
TAGGAGTGGAGCACACAGGCAAAGTTCTAGAGCTCGCTGATCAGCCTCGACTGTGCCTTCTAGTTGCCAG
CCATCTGTTGTTTGCCCCTCCCCCGTGCCTTCCTTGACCCTGGAAGGTGCCACTCCCACTGTCCTTTCCT
AATAAAATGAGGAAATTGCATCGCATTGTCTGAGTAGGTGTCATTCTATTCTGGGGGGTGGGGTGGGGCA
GGACAGCAAGGGGGAGGATTGGGAAGACAATAGCAGGCATGCTGGGGATGCGGTGGGCTCTATGGCTTCT
GAGGCGGAAAGAACCAGCTGGGGGCGCGCCCCTCGAGGCCGCCATGGTCATAGCTGTTTGACGTCAGGTG
GCACTTTTCGGGGAAATGTGCGCGGAACCCCTATTTGTTTATTTTTCTAAATACATTCAAATATGTATCC
GCTCATGAGACAATAACCCTGATAAATGCTTCAATAATATTGAAAAAGGAAGAGTATGAGTATTCAACAT
TTCCGTGTCGCCCTTATTCCCTTTTTTGCGGCATTTTGCCTTCCTGTTTTTGCTCACCCAGAAACGCTGG
TGAAAGTAAAAGATGCTGAAGATCAGTTGGGTGCACGAGTGGGTTACATCGAACTGGATCTCAACAGCGG
TAAGATCCTTGAGAGTTTTCGCCCCGAAGAACGTTTTCCAATGATGAGCACTTTTAAAGTTCTGCTATGT
GGCGCGGTATTATCCCGTATTGACGCCGGGCAAGAGCAACTCGGTCGCCGCATACACTATTCTCAGAATG
ACTTGGTTGAGTACTCACCAGTCACAGAAAAGCATCTTACGGATGGCATGACAGTAAGAGAATTATGCAG
TGCTGCCATAACCATGAGTGATAACACTGCGGCCAACTTACTTCTGACAACGATCGGAGGACCGAAGGAG
CTAACCGCTTTTTTGCACAACATGGGGGATCATGTAACTCGCCTTGATCGTTGGGAACCGGAGCTGAATG
AAGCCATACCAAACGACGAGCGTGACACCACGATGCCTGTAGCAATGGCAACAACGTTGCGCAAACTATT
AACTGGCGAACTACTTACTCTAGCTTCCCGGCAACAATTAATAGACTGGATGGAGGCGGATAAAGTTGCA
GGACCACTTCTGCGCTCGGCCCTTCCGGCTGGCTGGTTTATTGCTGATAAATCTGGAGCCGGTGAGCGTG
GGTCTCGCGGTATCATTGCAGCACTGGGGCCAGATGGTAAGCCCTCCCGTATCGTAGTTATCTACACGAC
GGGGAGTCAGGCAACTATGGATGAACGAAATAGACAGATCGCTGAGATAGGTGCCTCACTGATTAAGCAT
TGGTAACTGTCAGACCAAGTTTACTCATATATACTTTAGATTGATTTAAAACTTCATTTTTAATTTAAAA
GGATCTAGGTGAAGATCCTTTTTGATAATCTCATGACCAAAATCCCTTAACGTGAGTTTTCGTTCCACTG
AGCGTCAGACCCCGTAGAAAAGATCAAAGGATCTTCTTGAGATCCTTTTTTTCTGCGCGTAATCTGCTGC
TTGCAAACAAAAAAACCACCGCTACCAGCGGTGGTTTGTTTGCCGGATCAAGAGCTACCAACTCTTTTTC
CGAAGGTAACTGGCTTCAGCAGAGCGCAGATACCAAATACTGTCCTTCTAGTGTAGCCGTAGTTAGGCCA
CCACTTCAAGAACTCTGTAGCACCGCCTACATACCTCGCTCTGCTAATCCTGTTACCAGTGGCTGCTGCC
AGTGGCGATAAGTCGTGTCTTACCGGGTTGGACTCAAGACGATAGTTACCGGATAAGGCGCAGCGGTCGG
GCTGAACGGGGGGTTCGTGCACACAGCCCAGCTTGGAGCGAACGACCTACACCGAACTGAGATACCTACA
GCGTGAGCATTGAGAAAGCGCCACGCTTCCCGAAGGGAGAAAGGCGGACAGGTATCCGGTAAGCGGCAGG
GTCGGAACAGGAGAGCGCACGAGGGAGCTTCCAGGGGGAAACGCCTGGTATCTTTATAGTCCTGTCGGGT
TTCGCCACCTCTGACTTGAGCGTCGATTTTTGTGATGCTCGTCAGGGGGGCGGAGCCTATGGAAAAACGC
CAGCAACGCGGCCTTTTTACGGTTCCTGGCCTTTTGC
