>Addgene plasmid #16578 | pSin-EF2-Nanog-Pur | addgene partial sequence | sequence record 22236 | 16578 with EF-1a-F
TCGTGAGGATTGATCCTTCGAACTAGTGATTCATGAGTGTGGATCCAGCTTGTCCCCAAAGCTTGCCTTG
CTTTGAAGCATCCGACTGTAAAGAATCTTCACCTATGCCTGTGATTTGTGGGCCTGAAGAAAACTATCCA
TCCTTGCAAATGTCTTCTGCTGAGATGCCTCACACGGAGACTGTCTCTCCTCTTCCTTCCTCCATGGATC
TGCTTATTCAGGACAGCCCTGATTCTTCCACCAGTCCCAAAGGCAAACAACCCACTTCTGCAGAGAAGAG
TGTCGCAAAAAAGGAAGACAAGGTCCCGGTCAAGAAACAGAAGACCAGAACTGTGTTCTCTTCCACCCAG
CTGTGTGTACTCAATGATAGATTTCAGAGACAGAAATACCTCAGCCTCCAGCAGATGCAAGAACTCTCCA
ACATCCTGAACCTCAGCTACAAACAGGTGAAGACCTGGTTCCAGAACCAGACAATGAAATCTAAGAGGTG
GCAGAAAAA
